Addgene plasmid #196799: pGG-PIP61
Purpose: Contains HRM1 promoter
Depositing lab: Marc Somssich. Depositing organization: University of Melbourne. Publication: Resolving spatially distinct phytohormone response zones in Arabidopsis thaliana roots colonized by Fusarium oxysporum. Calabria J, Wang L, Rast-Somssich MI, Chen HW, Watt M, Persson S, Andersen TG, Idnurm A, Somssich M. J Exp Bot. 2025 Jan 17:erae516. doi: 10.1093/jxb/erae516. PubMed 39823275.
Backbone
  Vector backbone: pGGA000
  Total vector size (bp): 4922
  Vector type: GreenGate (GG) Entry Vector
Growth in bacteria
  Bacterial resistance: Ampicillin, 100 μg/mL
  Growth temperature: 37°C
  Growth strain: DH5alpha
  Copy number: High Copy
Gene/Insert
  Gene/Insert name: HYPERSENSITIVE RESPONSE MARKER 1 (alt names: HRM1; AT5G17760)
  Species: A. thaliana (mustard weed)
  Insert size (bp): 2238
  Entrez Gene: AT5G17760 (a.k.a. AT5G17760, MVA3.110, MVA3_110)
Terms and licenses: Academic/Nonprofit Terms; Industry Terms: Not Available to Industry
Depositor comments: Please visit https://doi.org/10.1101/2022.12.20.521292 for bioRxiv preprint.
How to cite: pGG-PIP61 was a gift from Marc Somssich (Addgene plasmid # 196799 ; http://n2t.net/addgene:196799 ; RRID:Addgene_196799)
