[The description below was written by a language model from this plasmid's Addgene catalogue record and pLannotate feature annotations shown in this document.]
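Description:
pGG-PIP61 is a GreenGate entry vector built on the pGGA000 backbone, the module position that in the GreenGate Golden Gate cloning system is reserved for plant promoters. It is a small (about 4.9 kb) high-copy E. coli plasmid, replicated from a ColE1/pUC-type origin and selected with ampicillin through a β-lactamase gene driven by its native bla promoter. The rest of the annotated backbone is typical cloning-vector residue: a CAP binding site, lac promoter and lac operator, a lacZα fragment, short lacI, rop and bom fragments, and SP6 and T7 phage promoters that flank the insert region. These elements have no role in plants.

The payload is a 2,238 bp fragment from Arabidopsis thaliana that the record describes as the promoter of HYPERSENSITIVE RESPONSE MARKER 1 (HRM1, AT5G17760). The automated feature table does not annotate it as such, but it corresponds to the largely unannotated stretch between the SP6 and T7 promoters. The 18 bp "LEU2 promoter fragment" called within that stretch is most likely a chance match rather than a real yeast element. The plasmid carries no coding sequence, reporter, terminator or plant selection marker. As an entry module, it is meant to be combined with other GreenGate modules in a type IIS restriction–ligation assembly into a plant transformation destination vector, so that a chosen reporter or gene comes under HRM1 promoter control. The associated publication mapped spatially distinct phytohormone response zones in Arabidopsis roots colonized by Fusarium oxysporum, which suggests use in transcriptional reporter lines, although the record does not describe the final assembled constructs.
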