Features (pLannotate 1.2.2; 13 found; start..end, strand, type, name):
     96..200     +  promoter       AmpR promoter: bla
    201..1061    +  CDS            AmpR: β-lactamase; bla; confers resistance to ampicillin, carbenicillin, and related antibiotics
   1232..1820    +  rep_origin     ori: high-copy-number ColE1/pMB1/pBR322/pUC origin of replication
   2003..2095    +  CDS            lacI (fragment): lac repressor; lacI; The lac repressor binds to the lac operator to inhibit transcription in E. coli. This inhibition can be relieved by adding lactose or isopropyl-β-D-thiogalactopyranoside (IPTG).
   2108..2129    +  protein_bind   CAP binding site: CAP binding activates transcription in the presence of cAMP. E. coli catabolite activator protein
   2144..2174    +  promoter       lac promoter: promoter for the E. coli lac operon
   2182..2198    +  protein_bind   lac operator: The lac repressor binds to the lac operator to inhibit transcription in E. coli. This inhibition can be relieved by adding lactose or isopropyl-β-D-thiogalactopyranoside (IPTG). lac repressor encoded by lacI
   2212..2230    +  promoter       SP6 promoter: promoter for bacteriophage SP6 RNA polymerase
   2873..2890    -  promoter       LEU2 promoter (fragment): S. cerevisiae LEU2
   4513..4531    -  promoter       T7 promoter: promoter for bacteriophage T7 RNA polymerase
   4533..4685    +  CDS            lacZα (fragment): LacZα fragment of β-galactosidase; lacZ fragment
   4691..4790    -  misc_feature   bom (fragment): basis of mobility region from pBR322
   4892..1       -  CDS            rop (fragment) (across the origin): Rop protein, which maintains plasmids at low copy number; rop
>Addgene plasmid #196799 | pGG-PIP61 | addgene full sequence | sequence record 394755 | Addgene NGS Result
GACGAAAGGGCCTCGTGATACGCCTATTTTTATAGGTTAATGTCATGATAATAATGGTTTCTTAGACGTC
AGGTGGCACTTTTCGGGGAAATGTGCGCGGAACCCCTATTTGTTTATTTTTCTAAATACATTCAAATATG
TATCCGCTCATGAGACAATAACCCTGATAAATGCTTCAATAATATTGAAAAAGGAAGAGTATGAGTATTC
AACATTTCCGTGTCGCCCTTATTCCCTTTTTTGCGGCATTTTGCCTTCCTGTTTTTGCTCACCCAGAAAC
GCTGGTGAAAGTAAAAGATGCTGAAGATCAGTTGGGTGCACGAGTGGGTTACATCGAACTGGATCTCAAC
AGCGGTAAGATCCTTGAGAGTTTTCGCCCCGAAGAACGTTTTCCAATGATGAGCACTTTTAAAGTTCTGC
TATGTGGCGCGGTATTATCCCGTATTGACGCCGGGCAAGAGCAACTCGGTCGCCGCATACACTATTCTCA
GAATGACTTGGTTGAGTACTCACCAGTCACAGAAAAGCATCTTACGGATGGCATGACAGTAAGAGAATTA
TGCAGTGCTGCCATAACCATGAGTGATAACACTGCGGCCAACTTACTTCTGACAACGATCGGAGGACCGA
AGGAGCTAACCGCTTTTTTGCACAACATGGGGGATCATGTAACTCGCCTTGATCGTTGGGAACCGGAGCT
GAATGAAGCCATACCAAACGACGAGCGTGACACCACGATGCCTGTAGCAATGGCAACAACGTTGCGCAAA
CTATTAACTGGCGAACTACTTACTCTAGCTTCCCGGCAACAATTAATAGACTGGATGGAGGCGGATAAAG
TTGCAGGACCACTTCTGCGCTCGGCCCTTCCGGCTGGCTGGTTTATTGCTGATAAATCTGGAGCCGGTGA
GCGTGGCTCTCGAGGTATCATTGCAGCACTGGGGCCAGATGGTAAGCCCTCCCGTATCGTAGTTATCTAC
ACGACGGGGAGTCAGGCAACTATGGATGAACGAAATAGACAGATCGCTGAGATAGGTGCCTCACTGATTA
AGCATTGGTAACTGTCAGACCAAGTTTACTCATATATACTTTAGATTGATTTAAAACTTCATTTTTAATT
TAAAAGGATCTAGGTGAAGATCCTTTTTGATAATCTCATGACCAAAATCCCTTAACGTGAGTTTTCGTTC
CACTGAGCGTCAGACCCCGTAGAAAAGATCAAAGGATCTTCTTGAGATCCTTTTTTTCTGCGCGTAATCT
GCTGCTTGCAAACAAAAAAACCACCGCTACCAGCGGTGGTTTGTTTGCCGGATCAAGAGCTACCAACTCT
TTTTCCGAAGGTAACTGGCTTCAGCAGAGCGCAGATACCAAATACTGTTCTTCTAGTGTAGCCGTAGTTA
GGCCACCACTTCAAGAACTCTGTAGCACCGCCTACATACCTCGCTCTGCTAATCCTGTTACCAGTGGCTG
CTGCCAGTGGCGATAAGTCGTGTCTTACCGGGTTGGACTCAAGACGATAGTTACCGGATAAGGCGCAGCG
GTCGGGCTGAACGGGGGGTTCGTGCACACAGCCCAGCTTGGAGCGAACGACCTACACCGAACTGAGATAC
CTACAGCGTGAGCTATGAGAAAGCGCCACGCTTCCCGAAGGGAGAAAGGCGGACAGGTATCCGGTAAGCG
GCAGGGTCGGAACAGGAGAGCGCACGAGGGAGCTTCCAGGGGGAAACGCCTGGTATCTTTATAGTCCTGT
CGGGTTTCGCCACCTCTGACTTGAGCGTCGATTTTTGTGATGCTCGTCAGGGGGGCGGAGCCTATGGAAA
AACGCCAGCAACGCGGCCTTTTTACGGTTCCTGGCCTTTTGCTGGCCTTTTGCTCACATGTTCTTTCCTG
CGTTATCCCCTGATTCTGTGGATAACCGTATTACCGCCTTTGAGTGAGCTGATACCGCTCGCCGCAGCCG
AACGACCGAGCGCAGCGAGTCAGTGAGCGAGGAAGCGGAAGAGCGCCCAATACGCAAACCGCCTCTCCCC
GCGCGTTGGCCGATTCATTAATGCAGCTGGCACGACAGGTTTCCCGACTGGAAAGCGGGCAGTGAGCGCA
ACGCAATTAATGTGAGTTAGCTCACTCATTAGGCACCCCAGGCTTTACACTTTATGCTTCCGGCTCGTAT
GTTGTGTGGAATTGTGAGCGGATAACAATTTCACACGAGCTATTTAGGTGACACTATAGAAGTGAAGCTT
GGTCTCAACCTCTGAATATCTTCTTTTGGTTGCTCTGAAACGGAACTCATAATAATTTAGTTACAATCCC
AACTACGAGAGTTGTGTCTTAACTGAGTGAGAGTTGTATTTCTGTTGTGTGTTTGTTAGCCCACTTGAAA
GTTTCCATTGATTGGTTTACGAATTGGTTAGACATTTTGGTTCACCTATACCGGTTTGGTGCAAACACTT
TGATGCTTGATAGTGAGTGGCGACATACTGACATGACCTACCCTATGTGTTTTGGTATGTTGCTATCAAT
TTTTGGCTACTAGTCTATACGTGAATCATCATCAATCCACTTTTTAAAAGCAAAACTGAAAAGGATGATT
GAAAATATAATATTATTGGTAGATTGATTAACAAATTTATAATTTTCTAAGACAGCTTTTTTTAAGTCGG
CTTGCTCTTTTCCAATTTCTTTTTTGTTTAATCATAAAAAAATGCTTTCTGATGTTTTGGTTAATATTTT
TATGAATTTGGCAACTTTAGTATTATACATGCAGAAGTAAAAGTTTGTTTCCTCTATTTTCTATCCTCAT
CTTTATAAAGTGCTTTCCTTGACCATCATATTCATACTGACGTTGTGAAATGAGATACTAGTAAAAAAAT
GCAAATATATATATATATATATATATTTGAAAAATGTACATAATGAAAAAGTTAACGAGGAAATAATTAA
ATAATCTATATAACCGTCAAAAGACAAACAAAAAAATGTTTAATAATGTTCGTTCAAAACTATGGAACCG
TATATTCCGTCCTTCAACTAACTAAAAATATTGTAAGTTCCAGCATTTTCAAAATTGTAATCGGATAAGA
TTCAAGATTATTAATTCGAAGATCTTGTACTATTGGTTCCTCGATTTTTTGTTAAGCAGTTCGAAAATGA
GAAGATGAATTCAACTGATCATTAAGAAAAGAAAAAAAAGAGTTCCATTTCAGCTTTTAAGATTAAGACG
TTTTTTTGACTAAGAAACAAAAAACTTACCTACGTATTTTATATTTGGATTAAAATGTATTGTTAAATTC
AGTTTTGAAGTATTGGTGAACGATGCGAGTTTGAGTGGTTTCAATATTTGTTTAAAGCAAAGCATTTTGA
TTTAAAATAACGCCAGGGTCCAAAATGAACGAAACGATGAATCCATGACTCATAGTACACTTATTTTCTT
GGTTAATGAGTCGAATCATCGAATGATCTTCTGACACGTACTTTCTCCTTTTTCACATTTCTACACTTGT
TGAATCACAACACGCAATTGCCTCAGCCCCCACATGCCACATCGCGACAATCTAGCGGAATCTTTTTGCT
TTTGGTCTTTTATGGTCAATCATCAAATATCTCATAGATATACCAAAGTTAAAAGTTATTTTCTAACCAT
AAATAGTGACTGTAACACCCGAACTTACTTACATTAACACATCTACTAAAACTTCCAAATTTGGTTTTGT
AGACAATAGTGTCAGTGTAATAGGTTCTGTTCTTGTGGACATGATTTAAAAGACAATAATATTTTGGGTT
CTTTTGGTAATCGAGTTTCAGAAAAGCAAAACTAGTTTTGAGTATATATAATGGCTATTTACGTTAAGTG
TGTATTGTACAAGTCATCTCCCACTTCAACAAACATAATCCAAAAACCATTTGTTTTTTCTGTCAAGCAA
TAAACGTTTCAAGTAATACCATAGTTAAAATAAAATCTTGTATCTAAAAACGTCACTGATCCAAATGGTT
AAATAATGGGTTAGTATCTCTACAACGTTATCAAGACGAAGAGAACAAAACAACAAAATTGCCACACAAC
AACTGCATAATATAAAAGTTGGAAACATGAATGTTTTTCGAGTCTTCATTGGTCAAGCAATAACTATTAA
ATAAGACTGTTCATATTAGATAAAAATGGAAAATGAATGGACATGCTCTTCGTGGAAAGAGACGTGGAAA
TTTTCCATGAGTTTCTTTTGTCTTCTTTCTTACTTTTTCTATTATTTCTTTTCCAATTCTCAGATTTTTC
TAATAATATTGTGGAAAAAACAAACACATCCATTGAATAAAGACAACAAAAGATTGTATTAAGACATTGT
GTGACTAATAATGTCTTCTAACCCCAAATGAAACCTTCTTCCTTAAGGTTCTTCTCTTCTTCTTTATATA
TCTCTTTCACCTCTCACTTTCACTCTCTCCATCTACATATAACACAGTGAGAAAACAGAGCAAAAACAGA
GAGATATTACGAACATGAGACCGAATTCTCGCCCTATAGTGAGTCGTATTACCTGGCCGTCGTTTTACAA
CGTCGTGACTGGGAAAACCCTGGCGTTACCCAACTTAATCGCCTTGCAGCACATCCCCCTTTCGCCAGCT
GGCGTAATAGCGAAGAGGCCCGCACCGATCGCCCTTCCCAACAGTTGCGCAGCCTGAATGGCGAATGGCG
CCTGATGCGGTATTTTCTCCTTACGCATCTGTGCGGTATTTCACACCGCATATGGTGCACTCTCAGTACA
ATCTGCTCTGATGCCGCATAGTTAAGCCAGCCCCGACACCCGCCAACACCCGCTGACGCGCCCTGACGGG
CTTGTCTGCTCCCGGCATCCGCTTACAGACAAGCTGTGACCGTCTCCGGGAGCTGCATGTGTCAGAGGTT
TTCACCGTCATCACCGAAACGCGCGA
